Addgene plasmid #146725: pCMV-TAPtagN-HsPatL1_70-383_K
Purpose: Mammalian Expression of HsPatL1_70-383
Depositing lab: Elisa Izaurralde. Depositing organization: Max Planck Institute for Developmental Biology.
Backbone
  Vector backbone: Unknown
  Vector type: Mammalian Expression
Growth in bacteria
  Bacterial resistance: Kanamycin, 50 μg/mL
  Growth temperature: 37°C
  Growth strain: DH5alpha
  Copy number: High Copy
Gene/Insert
  Gene/Insert name: HsPatL1_70-383
  Species: H. sapiens (human)
  Entrez Gene: PATL1 (a.k.a. Pat1b, hPat1b)
  Cloning method: Unknown
Terms and licenses: Academic/Nonprofit Terms; Industry Terms: Not Available to Industry
Depositor comments: ORF extracted from NCBI: NM_152716.2 Plasmids from this collection were made available to the research community and donated after the lab closed. Please note that the sequence provided by the depositing laboratory may be theoretical/predicted or based on Sanger sequencing results. There may be discrepancies between sequencing results obtained by Addgene and the depositor sequence. If an Addgene verified sequence is not available, please contact before placing your order to request that our lab fully sequence the plasmid.
How to cite: pCMV-TAPtagN-HsPatL1_70-383_K was a gift from Elisa Izaurralde (Addgene plasmid # 146725 ; http://n2t.net/addgene:146725 ; RRID:Addgene_146725)
