[The description below was written by a language model from this plasmid's Addgene catalogue record and pLannotate feature annotations shown in this document.]
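Description:
pCMV-TAPtagN-HsPatL1_70-383_K is a 5.5 kb mammalian expression plasmid that produces a fragment of human PATL1 (also known as Pat1b), spanning residues 70–383 according to the construct name, fused to an N-terminal tandem affinity purification (TAP) tag. The backbone is recorded as unknown. The feature table shows a high-copy ColE1/pUC-type origin for propagation in E. coli, an f1 phage origin, and a single NeoR/KanR (Tn5 aminoglycoside phosphotransferase) cassette. This cassette is preceded by both a bacterial bla-type promoter and the SV40 enhancer/early promoter and is followed by an HSV TK polyadenylation signal. That arrangement gives kanamycin resistance in bacteria and could in principle support G418 selection in mammalian cells.

The expression unit is driven by the human CMV immediate-early enhancer and promoter, and a T7 promoter lies just upstream of the coding region. The open reading frame begins with two IgG-binding units of Staphylococcus aureus protein A, followed by a calmodulin-binding peptide. These are the two components of a classical TAP tag, allowing sequential capture on IgG and calmodulin resins. The PATL1 fragment follows directly, with the ORF derived from the NCBI reference transcript. It is followed by a remnant multiple cloning site and an SV40 poly(A) signal. Several short annotated fragments (HIV-1 LTR, SV40 large T antigen, ble, bGH poly(A)) are probably backbone remnants or annotation matches rather than functional elements.

The stated purpose is mammalian expression of this PATL1 region, and the tag suits pull-down or interaction studies. The depositor notes that the sequence may be theoretical rather than fully verified.
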