Features (pLannotate 1.2.2; 19 found; start..end, strand, type, name):
     61..364     +  enhancer       CMV enhancer: human cytomegalovirus immediate early enhancer
    365..568     +  promoter       CMV promoter: human cytomegalovirus (CMV) immediate early promoter
    564..597     +  LTR            5' LTR (truncated) (fragment): truncated 5' long terminal repeat (LTR) from HIV-1
    613..631     +  promoter       T7 promoter: promoter for bacteriophage T7 RNA polymerase
    694..867     +  CDS            ProtA: IgG-binding unit of Staphylococcus aureus protein A
    871..1041    +  CDS            ProtA: IgG-binding unit of Staphylococcus aureus protein A
   1112..1182    +  CDS            CBP (fragment): calmodulin-binding peptide derived from skeletal muscle myosin light chain kinase; binds calmodulin with nanomolar affinity in the presence of calcium
   1186..2154    +  CDS            PATL1 (fragment): PATL1_HUMAN - Experimental evidence at protein level: Swiss-Prot protein existence level 1. (Microbial infection) In case of infection, required for translation and replication of hepatitis C virus (HCV). From Homo sapiens (Human).
   2157..2179    +  misc_feature   MCS (fragment): multiple cloning site
   2191..2275    +  CDS            large T antigen (fragment): large T antigen from SV40 (simian virus 40)
   2298..2419    +  polyA_signal   SV40 poly(A) signal: SV40 polyadenylation signal
   2453..2881    -  rep_origin     f1 ori (sequence partly withheld): f1 bacteriophage origin of replication; arrow indicates direction of (+) strand synthesis
   2908..3012    +  promoter       AmpR promoter: bla
   3014..3371    +  promoter       SV40 promoter: SV40 enhancer and early promoter
   3406..4200    +  CDS            NeoR/KanR: aminoglycoside phosphotransferase from Tn5; aph(3')-II (or nptII); confers resistance to neomycin, kanamycin, and G418 (Geneticin®)
   4221..4373    +  CDS            ble (fragment): BLE_KLEPN - Experimental evidence at protein level: Swiss-Prot protein existence level 1. Binding protein with a strong affinity to the bleomycin family of antibiotics. Binds to CL990; an antimitotic-antibiotic compound. From Klebsiella pneumoniae.
   4432..4479    +  polyA_signal   HSV TK poly(A) signal: herpes simplex virus thymidine kinase polyadenylation signal (Cole and Stacy, 1985)
   4570..4586    -  polyA_signal   bGH poly(A) signal (fragment): bovine growth hormone polyadenylation signal
   4808..5396    +  rep_origin     ori: high-copy-number ColE1/pMB1/pBR322/pUC origin of replication
>Addgene plasmid #146725 | pCMV-TAPtagN-HsPatL1_70-383_K | depositor full sequence | sequence record 289171 | Full Sequence
TAGTTATTAATAGTAATCAATTACGGGGTCATTAGTTCATAGCCCATATATGGAGTTCCGCGTTACATAA
CTTACGGTAAATGGCCCGCCTGGCTGACCGCCCAACGACCCCCGCCCATTGACGTCAATAATGACGTATG
TTCCCATAGTAACGCCAATAGGGACTTTCCATTGACGTCAATGGGTGGAGTATTTACGGTAAACTGCCCA
CTTGGCAGTACATCAAGTGTATCATATGCCAAGTACGCCCCCTATTGACGTCAATGACGGTAAATGGCCC
GCCTGGCATTATGCCCAGTACATGACCTTATGGGACTTTCCTACTTGGCAGTACATCTACGTATTAGTCA
TCGCTATTACCATGGTGATGCGGTTTTGGCAGTACATCAATGGGCGTGGATAGCGGTTTGACTCACGGGG
ATTTCCAAGTCTCCACCCCATTGACGTCAATGGGAGTTTGTTTTGGCACCAAAATCAACGGGACTTTCCA
AAATGTCGTAACAACTCCGCCCCATTGACGCAAATGGGCGGTAGGCGTGTACGGTGGGAGGTCTATATAA
GCAGAGCTCTCTGGCTAACTAGAGAACCCACTGCTTACTGGCTTATCGAAATTAATACGACTCACTATAG
GGAGACCCAAGCTCTAGCGCTACCGGTGCCACCATGGCAGGCCTTGCGCAACACGATGAAGCCGTGGACA
ACAAATTCAACAAAGAACAACAAAACGCGTTCTATGAGATCTTACATTTACCTAACTTAAACGAAGAACA
ACGAAACGCCTTCATCCAAAGTTTAAAAGATGACCCAAGCCAAAGCGCTAACCTTTTAGCAGAAGCTAAA
AAGCTAAATGATGCTCAGGCGCCGAAAGTAGACAACAAATTCAACAAAGAACAACAAAACGCGTTCTATG
AGATCTTACATTTACCTAACTTAAACGAAGAACAACGAAACGCCTTCATCCAAAGTTTAAAAGATGACCC
AAGCCAAAGCGCTAACCTTTTAGCAGAAGCTAAAAAGCTAAATGATGCTCAGGCGCCGAAAGTAGACGCG
AATTGTGATATACCTACAACTGCTTCTGAAAATTTATATTTTCAAGGTGAACTAAAGAGAAGATGGAAAA
AGAATTTCATAGCCGTCTCAGCAGCCAACCGCTTTAAGAAAATCTCATCCTCCGGGGCACTTGATCCATC
CGGACTCAGATCTCGAGCTATGAATGGAGAGAGAGATGAAATGGACTTGTTGGGTGACCATGAGGAGAAT
CTGGCAGAAAGGCTCAGTAAGATGGTGATTGAAAATGAACTAGAAGATCCAGCTATTATGAGGGCAGTGC
AGACCAGGCCAGTTTTACAACCCCAACCAGGAAGTCTGAATTCCAGTATCTGGGATGGATCTGAAGTTCT
GAGGCGAATCCGAGGACCACTGCTTGCTCAGGAAATGCCTACAGTGTCTGTATTAGAATATGCTTTGCCT
CAGAGGCCCCCCCAGGGTCCAGAAGATGATCGGGACCTTTCTGAACGAGCATTACCAAGGCGGTCAACTT
CACCTATCATTGGCAGTCCTCCTGTTAGAGCTGTCCCCATAGGCACCCCACCTAAACAGATGGCTGTACC
CAGCTTCACCCAACAGATTCTGTGTCCGAAGCCTGTCCATGTTCGGCCCCCAATGCCACCTCGTTATCCT
GCTCCCTATGGTGAGAGGATGTCTCCAAACCAGCTCTGCAGTGTCCCGAACTCTTCCCTCCTGGGTCACC
CTTTTCCTCCTAGTGTTCCTCCTGTTCTCAGCCCCCTCCAGAGAGCACAGCTTCTTGGAGGAGCACAGCT
ACAGCCTGGACGGATGTCTCCCAGCCAGTTTGCACGGGTCCCTGGATTTGTTGGTAGTCCACTTGCTGCC
ATGAATCCCAAGTTGCTACAAGGGCGAGTTGGGCAGATGCTTCCCCCAGCACCAGGCTTCCGTGCCTTCT
TTAGTGCTCCACCCTCCGCTACACCACCTCCACAGCAGCACCCTCCTGGCCCAGGACCCCACCTGCAAAA
CCTAAGATCTCAGGCCCCAATGTTTAGACCGGACACAACTCACCTCCATCCACAGCACCGTCGACTCTTG
CATCAGAGACAGCAACAGAATAGAAGTCAGCATCGGAATCTCAATGGTGCGGGATAACCGCGGGCCCGGG
ATCCACCGGATCTAGATAACTGATCATAATCAGCCATACCACATTTGTAGAGGTTTTACTTGCTTTAAAA
AACCTCCCACACCTCCCCCTGAACCTGAAACATAAAATGAATGCAATTGTTGTTGTTAACTTGTTTATTG
CAGCTTATAATGGTTACAAATAAAGCAATAGCATCACAAATTTCACAAATAAAGCATTTTTTTCACTGCA
TTCTAGTTGTGGTTTGTCCAAACTCATCAATGTATCTTAACGCGTAAATTGTAAGCGTTAATATTTTGTT
AAAATTCGCGTTAAATTTTTGTTAAATCAGCTCATTTTTTAACCAATAGGCCGAAATCGGCAAAATCCCT
TATAAATCAAAAGAATAGACCGAGATAGGGT
[37 nt withheld, positions 2552-2588]
AAAGAACGTGGACTCCAACGTCAAAGG
[49 nt withheld, positions 2616-2664]
T
[91 nt withheld, positions 2666-2756]
G
[124 nt withheld, positions 2758-2881]
CAGGTGGCACTTTTCGGGGAAATGTGCGCGGAACCCCTATTTGTTTATTTTTCTAAATACATTCAAATAT
GTATCCGCTCATGAGACAATAACCCTGATAAATGCTTCAATAATATTGAAAAAGGAAGAGTCCTGAGGCG
GAAAGAACCAGCTGTGGAATGTGTGTCAGTTAGGGTGTGGAAAGTCCCCAGGCTCCCCAGCAGGCAGAAG
TATGCAAAGCATGCATCTCAATTAGTCAGCAACCAGGTGTGGAAAGTCCCCAGGCTCCCCAGCAGGCAGA
AGTATGCAAAGCATGCATCTCAATTAGTCAGCAACCATAGTCCCGCCCCTAACTCCGCCCATCCCGCCCC
TAACTCCGCCCAGTTCCGCCCATTCTCCGCCCCATGGCTGACTAATTTTTTTTATTTATGCAGAGGCCGA
GGCCGCCTCGGCCTCTGAGCTATTCCAGAAGTAGTGAGGAGGCTTTTTTGGAGGCCTAGGCTTTTGCAAA
GATCGATCAAGAGACAGGATGAGGATCGTTTCGCATGATTGAACAAGATGGATTGCACGCAGGTTCTCCG
GCCGCTTGGGTGGAGAGGCTATTCGGCTATGACTGGGCACAACAGACAATCGGCTGCTCTGATGCCGCCG
TGTTCCGGCTGTCAGCGCAGGGGCGCCCGGTTCTTTTTGTCAAGACCGACCTGTCCGGTGCCCTGAATGA
ACTGCAAGACGAGGCAGCGCGGCTATCGTGGCTGGCCACGACGGGCGTTCCTTGCGCAGCTGTGCTCGAC
GTTGTCACTGAAGCGGGAAGGGACTGGCTGCTATTGGGCGAAGTGCCGGGGCAGGATCTCCTGTCATCTC
ACCTTGCTCCTGCCGAGAAAGTATCCATCATGGCTGATGCAATGCGGCGGCTGCATACGCTTGATCCGGC
TACCTGCCCATTCGACCACCAAGCGAAACATCGCATCGAGCGAGCACGTACTCGGATGGAAGCCGGTCTT
GTCGATCAGGATGATCTGGACGAAGAGCATCAGGGGCTCGCGCCAGCCGAACTGTTCGCCAGGCTCAAGG
CGAGCATGCCCGACGGCGAGGATCTCGTCGTGACCCATGGCGATGCCTGCTTGCCGAATATCATGGTGGA
AAATGGCCGCTTTTCTGGATTCATCGACTGTGGCCGGCTGGGTGTGGCGGACCGCTATCAGGACATAGCG
TTGGCTACCCGTGATATTGCTGAAGAGCTTGGCGGCGAATGGGCTGACCGCTTCCTCGTGCTTTACGGTA
TCGCCGCTCCCGATTCGCAGCGCATCGCCTTCTATCGCCTTCTTGACGAGTTCTTCTGAGCGGGACTCTG
GGGTTCGAAATGACCGACCAAGCGACGCCCAACCTGCCATCACGAGATTTCGATTCCACCGCCGCCTTCT
ATGAAAGGTTGGGCTTCGGAATCGTTTTCCGGGACGCCGGCTGGATGATCCTCCAGCGCGGGGATCTCAT
GCTGGAGTTCTTCGCCCACCCTAGGGGGAGGCTAACTGAAACACGGAAGGAGACAATACCGGAAGGAACC
CGCGCTATGACGGCAATAAAAAGACAGAATAAAACGCACGGTGTTGGGTCGTTTGTTCATAAACGCGGGG
TTCGGTCCCAGGGCTGGCACTCTGTCGATACCCCACCGAGACCCCATTGGGGCCAATACGCCCGCGTTTC
TTCCTTTTCCCCACCCCACCCCCCAAGTTCGGGTGAAGGCCCAGGGCTCGCAGCCAACGTCGGGGCGGCA
GGCCCTGCCATAGCCTCAGGTTACTCATATATACTTTAGATTGATTTAAAACTTCATTTTTAATTTAAAA
GGATCTAGGTGAAGATCCTTTTTGATAATCTCATGACCAAAATCCCTTAACGTGAGTTTTCGTTCCACTG
AGCGTCAGACCCCGTAGAAAAGATCAAAGGATCTTCTTGAGATCCTTTTTTTCTGCGCGTAATCTGCTGC
TTGCAAACAAAAAAACCACCGCTACCAGCGGTGGTTTGTTTGCCGGATCAAGAGCTACCAACTCTTTTTC
CGAAGGTAACTGGCTTCAGCAGAGCGCAGATACCAAATACTGTCCTTCTAGTGTAGCCGTAGTTAGGCCA
CCACTTCAAGAACTCTGTAGCACCGCCTACATACCTCGCTCTGCTAATCCTGTTACCAGTGGCTGCTGCC
AGTGGCGATAAGTCGTGTCTTACCGGGTTGGACTCAAGACGATAGTTACCGGATAAGGCGCAGCGGTCGG
GCTGAACGGGGGGTTCGTGCACACAGCCCAGCTTGGAGCGAACGACCTACACCGAACTGAGATACCTACA
GCGTGAGCTATGAGAAAGCGCCACGCTTCCCGAAGGGAGAAAGGCGGACAGGTATCCGGTAAGCGGCAGG
GTCGGAACAGGAGAGCGCACGAGGGAGCTTCCAGGGGGAAACGCCTGGTATCTTTATAGTCCTGTCGGGT
TTCGCCACCTCTGACTTGAGCGTCGATTTTTGTGATGCTCGTCAGGGGGGCGGAGCCTATGGAAAAACGC
CAGCAACGCGGCCTTTTTACGGTTCCTGGCCTTTTGCTGGCCTTTTGCTCACATGTTCTTTCCTGCGTTA
TCCCCTGATTCTGTGGATAACCGTATTACCGCCATGCAT
